>Addgene plasmid #215000 | pTwist Amp msTMEM115-TEV-3C-P2A-mScarlet-I HDR Template | addgene full sequence | sequence record 429344 | Addgene NGS Result
GATGGTGAGCAAGGGCGAGGCAGTGATCAAGGAGTTCATGCGGTTCAAGGTGCACATGGAGGGCTCCATG
AACGGCCACGAGTTCGAGATCGAGGGCGAGGGCGAGGGCCGCCCCTACGAGGGCACCCAGACCGCCAAGC
TGAAGGTGACCAAGGGTGGCCCCCTGCCCTTCTCCTGGGACATCCTGTCCCCTCAGTTCATGTACGGCTC
CAGGGCCTTCATCAAGCACCCCGCCGACATCCCCGACTACTATAAGCAGTCCTTCCCCGAGGGCTTCAAG
TGGGAGCGCGTGATGAACTTCGAGGACGGCGGCGCCGTGACCGTGACCCAGGACACCTCCCTGGAGGACG
GCACCCTGATCTACAAGGTGAAGCTCCGCGGCACCAACTTCCCTCCTGACGGCCCCGTAATGCAGAAGAA
GACAATGGGCTGGGAAGCGTCCACCGAGCGGTTGTACCCCGAGGACGGCGTGCTGAAGGGCGACATTAAG
ATGGCCCTGCGCCTGAAGGACGGCGGCCGCTACCTGGCGGACTTCAAGACCACCTACAAGGCCAAGAAGC
CCGTGCAGATGCCCGGCGCCTACAACGTCGACCGCAAGTTGGACATCACCTCCCACAACGAGGACTACAC
CGTGGTGGAACAGTACGAACGCTCCGAGGGCCGCCACTCCACCGGCGGCATGGACGAGCTGTACAAGTAG
ACCACTTTGAGTGCAGTTCTTCTACTCCCATGCCTTCCCGATCCGTCTCGGCTACTGCAGAGCACTGACT
GCTCTGAGGAGAGGGAAGAGGGTCTGCTGGGGGTTCCTGTGGCCTTCCGCTGTGTCTGGACAACACTAAC
ACAGGACCCTTGTTGCTACCTGGTTCTGACTCCAGACAACCACAATGCCAGGTACGGGGTCTCTGAGCAG
CAGCCAGTGCAGATCCCCATTTGCAGTAAGATTGTACCTCAGCGGTACAATTCCTCACCAAGGAAGTGGC
TGCAGGGACACTGGTGCCACGGCTCCTGGGCCAGCCCTTATGTCTGAAACTGGTTGCCAACAGCCCCGAG
CCAAGGCAAGGATTTGTGTTTGCCAAAAATGTTCTGGGGACCCAGCCAGTGTGGGTCTGAACATCCCCGC
CCACCCCCAGACTGCATTCTCATCAGGGTTTCTTGTGCCCTTCTGCAGGCTAGGTGGAGGCTCAGTGATG
ATAAGTCTGCGATGGTGGATGCATGTGTCATGGTCATAGCTGTTTCCTGTGTGAAATTGTTATCCGCTCA
GAGGGCACAATCCTATTCCGCGCTATCCGACAATCTCCAAGACATTAGGTGGAGTTCAGTTCGGCGTATG
GCATATGTCGCTGGAAAGAACATGTGAGCAAAAGGCCAGCAAAAGGCCAGGAACCGTAAAAAGGCCGCGT
TGCTGGCGTTTTTCCATAGGCTCCGCCCCCCTGACGAGCATCACAAAAATCGACGCTCAAGTCAGAGGTG
GCGAAACCCGACAGGACTATAAAGATACCAGGCGTTTCCCCCTGGAAGCTCCCTCGTGCGCTCTCCTGTT
CCGACCCTGCCGCTTACCGGATACCTGTCCGCCTTTCTCCCTTCGGGAAGCGTGGCGCTTTCTCATAGCT
CACGCTGTAGGTATCTCAGTTCGGTGTAGGTCGTTCGCTCCAAGCTGGGCTGTGTGCACGAACCCCCCGT
TCAGCCCGACCGCTGCGCCTTATCCGGTAACTATCGTCTTGAGTCCAACCCGGTAAGACACGACTTATCG
CCACTGGCAGCAGCCACTGGTAACAGGATTAGCAGAGCGAGGTATGTAGGCGGTGCTACAGAGTTCTTGA
AGTGGTGGCCTAACTACGGCTACACTAGAAGAACAGTATTTGGTATCTGCGCTCTGCTGAAGCCAGTTAC
CTTCGGAAAAAGAGTTGGTAGCTCTTGATCCGGCAAACAAACCACCGCTGGTAGCGGTGGTTTTTTTGTT
TGCAAGCAGCAGATTACGCGCAGAAAAAAAGGATCTCAAGAAGATCCTTTGATCTTTTCTACGGGGTCTG
ACGCTCTATTCAACAAAGCCGCCGTCCCGTCAAGTCAGCGTAAATGGGTAGGGGGCTTCAAATCGTCCTC
GTGATACCAATTCGGAGCCTGCTTTTTTGTACAAACTTGTTGATAATGGCAATTCAAGGATCTTCACCTA
GATCCTTTTAAATTAAAAATGAAGTTTTAAATCAATCTAAAGTATATATGAGTAAACTTGGTCTGACAGT
TACCAATGCTTAATCAGTGAGGCACCTATCTCAGCGATCTGTCTATTTCGTTCATCCATAGTTGCCTGAC
TCCCCGTCGTGTAGATAACTACGATACGGGAGGGCTTACCATCTGGCCCCAGTGCTGCAATGATACCGCG
AGAGCCACGCTCACCGGCTCCAGATTTATCAGCAATAAACCAGCCAGCCGGAAGGGCCGAGCGCAGAAGT
GGTCCTGCAACTTTATCCGCCTCCATCCAGTCTATTAATTGTTGCCGGGAAGCTAGAGTAAGTAGTTCGC
CAGTTAATAGTTTGCGCAACGTTGTTGCCATTGCTACAGGCATCGTGGTGTCACGCTCGTCGTTTGGTAT
GGCTTCATTCAGCTCCGGTTCCCAACGATCAAGGCGAGTTACATGATCCCCCATGTTGTGCAAAAAAGCG
GTTAGCTCCTTCGGTCCTCCGATCGTTGTCAGAAGTAAGTTGGCCGCAGTGTTATCACTCATGGTTATGG
CAGCACTGCATAATTCTCTTACTGTCATGCCATCCGTAAGATGCTTTTCTGTGACTGGTGAGTACTCAAC
CAAGTCATTCTGAGAATAGTGTATGCGGCGACCGAGTTGCTCTTGCCCGGCGTCAATACGGGATAATACC
GCGCCACATAGCAGAACTTTAAAAGTGCTCATCATTGGAAAACGTTCTTCGGGGCGAAAACTCTCAAGGA
TCTTACCGCTGTTGAGATCCAGTTCGATGTAACCCACTCGTGCACCCAACTGATCTTCAGCATCTTTTAC
TTTCACCAGCGTTTCTGGGTGAGCAAAAACAGGAAGGCAAAATGCCGCAAAAAAGGGAATAAGGGCGACA
CGGAAATGTTGAATACTCATACTCTTCCTTTTTCAATATTATTGAAGCATTTATCAGGGTTATTGTCTCA
TGAGCGGATACATATTTGAATGTATTTAGAAAAATAAACAAATAGGGGTTCCGCGCACATTTCCCCGAAA
AGTGCCAGATACCTGAAACAAAACCCATCGTACGGCCAAGGAAGTCTCCAATAACTGTGATCCACCACAA
GCGCCAGGGTTTTCCCAGTCACGACGTTGTAAAACGACGGCCAGTCATGCATAATCCGCACGCATCTGGA
ATAAGGAAGTGCCATTCCGCCTGACCTACTGAAACACGCCACTCCTGACAGAAGCACTACACCCACCCGT
CTTTAGCTAGCAAACTCAGAAGTATCCGTGGTGGCTGGCCTGCTAGGTAGGCTGCCAACATCTAGGTAGC
CTTCTCAGTCTGGAGGTGCCTTGGGTCCTCATTCAATTGCCAAAGCAGATCCTGGCCCAGGCTCTTAGAC
GCGGCACGGGGATGGGAAACGTGGGATTTGGAGGCAAACCTCTTTGGTAGGAGGATTTGGCCTTATTGAA
GAAGGTTGCAGAGTATGTTGGTCTCCCAAACCCAGTGTAACCTGCCTTTTCTCTTCTGGCTCCAGGCAAC
TAGCCCTAAAGGCTCTCAATGAGCGGCTGAAGAGAGTGGAGGATCAGTCAGCCTGGCCCAGCATGGATGA
TGACGAAGAGGAAGCTGGGGCAAAAACGGACAGTCCTCTGCCCTTAGAAGAAGCTTCCACGCCACCCGGA
AAAGTGACAGTGCCGGAATCCAGTCTCATCACCTTGGAGACAGCTCCCCTACTCGAAAACCTGTACTTCC
AGGGCTACCCATACGATGTTCCAGATTACGCTTATCCTTATGACGTACCTGACTATGCATACCCTTATGA
TGTACCAGACTACGCTGGATCCGGCGCAACAAACTTCTCTCTGCTGAAACAAGCCGGAGATGTCGAAGAG
AATCCTGGACC
Features (pLannotate 1.2.2; 9 found; start..end, strand, type, name):
      2..697     +  CDS            mScarlet-I: mScarlet-I is a basic (constitutively fluorescent) red fluorescent protein published in 2016, derived from synthetic construct. It is reported to be a rapidly-maturing monomer with moderate acid sensitivity.
   1411..1999    -  rep_origin     ori: high-copy-number ColE1/pMB1/pBR322/pUC origin of replication
   2116..2140    -  protein_bind   attB1: mutant version of attB; recombination site for the Gateway® BP reaction BP Clonase™
   2240..3100    -  CDS            AmpR: β-lactamase; bla; confers resistance to ampicillin, carbenicillin, and related antibiotics
   3101..3205    -  promoter       AmpR promoter: bla
   3292..3335    -  CDS            lacZα (fragment): LacZα fragment of β-galactosidase; lacZ fragment
   3704..3904    +  CDS            Tmem115 (fragment): TM115_MOUSE - Also known as Pl6 From Mus musculus (Mouse).
   3905..3923    +  CDS            TEV site (fragment): tobacco etch virus (TEV) protease recognition and cleavage site
   3926..3942    +  CDS            3xHA (fragment): three tandem HA epitope tags
