[The description below was written by a language model from this plasmid's Addgene catalogue record and pLannotate feature annotations shown in this document.]
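Description:
pTwist Amp msTMEM115-TEV-3C-P2A-mScarlet-I HDR Template is a donor plasmid for CRISPR-assisted homology-directed repair at the mouse Tmem115 locus, built on the synthetic-gene cloning backbone pTwist-Amp. It is maintained in E. coli as a high-copy plasmid through a ColE1/pUC-type origin and selected with ampicillin via the β-lactamase gene and its own promoter. The annotation also picks up backbone remnants, an attB1-like site and a short lacZα fragment, that have no stated role in the design.

The insert carries no promoter, because the knock-in is meant to be expressed from the endogenous Tmem115 gene. The annotated features show the 3′ end of the Tmem115 coding sequence, which presumably forms part of the upstream homology arm. It runs directly into a TEV protease site and then HA epitope sequence; both are detected only as partial matches. The construct name also indicates a 3C protease site and a P2A peptide ahead of mScarlet-I, although these are not separately annotated. The mScarlet-I reading frame sits at the start of the circular sequence record, contiguous with the tag cassette across the numbering origin. A downstream homology arm is expected after mScarlet-I but is not annotated in the table.

After correct integration, TMEM115 would carry a C-terminal, protease-cleavable 3xHA tag. Ribosomal skipping at P2A would release free cytosolic mScarlet-I, a fast-maturing monomeric red fluorescent protein. This gives a fluorescence readout for sorting edited cells, which is why mScarlet-I is listed as the selectable marker. The depositor specifies a genomic guide target to be used with the template, and the record links the plasmid to spatiotemporal proteomic profiling of cellular responses to NLRP3 agonists.
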