Addgene plasmid #215000: pTwist Amp msTMEM115-TEV-3C-P2A-mScarlet-I HDR Template
Purpose: Endogenously tag mouse TMEM115 with a C-terminal 3xHA tag in addition to cytosolic mScarlet-I for cell sorting.
Depositing lab: Wade Harper. Depositing organization: Harvard Medical School. Publication: Spatiotemporal proteomic profiling of cellular responses to NLRP3 agonists. Hollingsworth LR, Veeraraghavan P, Paulo JA, Harper JW. bioRxiv 2024.04.19.590338 10.1101/2024.04.19.590338.
Backbone
  Vector backbone: pTwist-Amp
  Vector type: HDR template
  Selectable markers: mScarlet-I
Growth in bacteria
  Bacterial resistance: Ampicillin, 100 μg/mL
  Growth temperature: 37°C
  Growth strain: DH5alpha
  Copy number: High Copy
Gene/Insert
  Gene/Insert name: msTMEM115-TEV-3C-P2A-mScarlet-I HDR Template
  Species: M. musculus (mouse)
  Entrez Gene: Tmem115 (a.k.a. Pl6, Pp6)
  Promoter: None
  Tag / fusion protein: 3xHA (C terminal on insert)
  Cloning method: Unknown
  Sequencing primers: 5′ Unknown
Terms and licenses: Academic/Nonprofit Terms; Industry Terms: Not Available to Industry
Depositor comments: Use the following genomic target sequence: GGGACGGTCACCTTCCCTGGGGG ( final "GGG" is the PAM site) . Additional data, code, and other details related to this work (Hollingsworth et al. 2024) are available at https://harperlab.pubpub.org/pub/nlrp3/.
How to cite: pTwist Amp msTMEM115-TEV-3C-P2A-mScarlet-I HDR Template was a gift from Wade Harper (Addgene plasmid # 215000 ; http://n2t.net/addgene:215000 ; RRID:Addgene_215000)
