>Addgene plasmid #215000 | pTwist Amp msTMEM115-TEV-3C-P2A-mScarlet-I HDR Template | depositor partial sequence | sequence record 419289 | Homology arms and tags
ACTGAAACACGCCACTCCTGACAGAAGCACTACACCCACCCGTCTTTAGCTAGCAAACTCAGAAGTATCC
GTGGTGGCTGGCCTGCTAGGTAGGCTGCCAACATCTAGGTAGCCTTCTCAGTCTGGAGGTGCCTTGGGTC
CTCATTCAATTGCCAAAGCAGATCCTGGCCCAGGCTCTTAGACGCGGCACGGGGATGGGAAACGTGGGAT
TTGGAGGCAAACCTCTTTGGTAGGAGGATTTGGCCTTATTGAAGAAGGTTGCAGAGTATGTTGGTCTCCC
AAACCCAGTGTAACCTGCCTTTTCTCTTCTGGCTCCAGGCAACTAGCCCTAAAGGCTCTCAATGAGCGGC
TGAAGAGAGTGGAGGATCAGTCAGCCTGGCCCAGCATGGATGATGACGAAGAGGAAGCTGGGGCAAAAAC
GGACAGTCCTCTGCCCTTAGAAGAAGCTTCCACGCCACCCGGAAAAGTGACAGTGCCGGAATCCAGTCTC
ATCACCTTGGAGACAGCTCCCCTACTCGAAAACCTGTACTTCCAGGGCTACCCATACGATGTTCCAGATT
ACGCTTATCCTTATGACGTACCTGACTATGCATACCCTTATGATGTACCAGACTACGCTGGATCCGGCGC
AACAAACTTCTCTCTGCTGAAACAAGCCGGAGATGTCGAAGAGAATCCTGGACCGATGGTGAGCAAGGGC
GAGGCAGTGATCAAGGAGTTCATGCGGTTCAAGGTGCACATGGAGGGCTCCATGAACGGCCACGAGTTCG
AGATCGAGGGCGAGGGCGAGGGCCGCCCCTACGAGGGCACCCAGACCGCCAAGCTGAAGGTGACCAAGGG
TGGCCCCCTGCCCTTCTCCTGGGACATCCTGTCCCCTCAGTTCATGTACGGCTCCAGGGCCTTCATCAAG
CACCCCGCCGACATCCCCGACTACTATAAGCAGTCCTTCCCCGAGGGCTTCAAGTGGGAGCGCGTGATGA
ACTTCGAGGACGGCGGCGCCGTGACCGTGACCCAGGACACCTCCCTGGAGGACGGCACCCTGATCTACAA
GGTGAAGCTCCGCGGCACCAACTTCCCTCCTGACGGCCCCGTAATGCAGAAGAAGACAATGGGCTGGGAA
GCGTCCACCGAGCGGTTGTACCCCGAGGACGGCGTGCTGAAGGGCGACATTAAGATGGCCCTGCGCCTGA
AGGACGGCGGCCGCTACCTGGCGGACTTCAAGACCACCTACAAGGCCAAGAAGCCCGTGCAGATGCCCGG
CGCCTACAACGTCGACCGCAAGTTGGACATCACCTCCCACAACGAGGACTACACCGTGGTGGAACAGTAC
GAACGCTCCGAGGGCCGCCACTCCACCGGCGGCATGGACGAGCTGTACAAGTAGACCACTTTGAGTGCAG
TTCTTCTACTCCCATGCCTTCCCGATCCGTCTCGGCTACTGCAGAGCACTGACTGCTCTGAGGAGAGGGA
AGAGGGTCTGCTGGGGGTTCCTGTGGCCTTCCGCTGTGTCTGGACAACACTAACACAGGACCCTTGTTGC
TACCTGGTTCTGACTCCAGACAACCACAATGCCAGGTACGGGGTCTCTGAGCAGCAGCCAGTGCAGATCC
CCATTTGCAGTAAGATTGTACCTCAGCGGTACAATTCCTCACCAAGGAAGTGGCTGCAGGGACACTGGTG
CCACGGCTCCTGGGCCAGCCCTTATGTCTGAAACTGGTTGCCAACAGCCCCGAGCCAAGGCAAGGATTTG
TGTTTGCCAAAAATGTTCTGGGGACCCAGCCAGTGTGGGTCTGAACATCCCCGCCCACCCCCAGACTGCA
TTCTCATCAGGGTTTCTTGTGCCCTTCTGC
